>Addgene plasmid #148947 | pT7-EGFP-C1-HsGIGYF1-W294AF306AF312A_AI | depositor full sequence | sequence record 291395 | Full Sequence
TAGTTATTAATAGTAATCAATTACGGGGTCATTAGTTCATAGCCCATATATGGAGTTCCGCGTTACATAA
CTTACGGTAAATGGCCCGCCTGGCTGACCGCCCAACGACCCCCGCCCATTGACGTCAATAATGACGTATG
TTCCCATAGTAACGCCAATAGGGACTTTCCATTGACGTCAATGGGTGGAGTATTTACGGTAAACTGCCCA
CTTGGCAGTACATCAAGTGTATCATATGCCAAGTACGCCCCCTATTGACGTCAATGACGGTAAATGGCCC
GCCTGGCATTATGCCCAGTACATGACCTTATGGGACTTTCCTACTTGGCAGTACATCTACGTATTAGTCA
TCGCTATTACCATGGTGATGCGGTTTTGGCAGTACATCAATGGGCGTGGATAGCGGTTTGACTCACGGGG
ATTTCCAAGTCTCCACCCCATTGACGTCAATGGGAGTTTGTTTTGGCACCAAAATCAACGGGACTTTCCA
AAATGTCGTAACAACTCCGCCCCATTGACGCAAATGGGCGGTAGGCGTGTACGGTGGGAGGTCTATATAA
GCAGAGCTCTCTGGCTAACTAGAGAACCCACTGCTTACTGGCTTATCGAAATTAATACGACTCACTATAG
GGAGACCCAAGCTCTAGCGCTACCGGTCGCCACCATGGTGAGCAAGGGCGAGGAGCTGTTCACCGGGGTG
GTGCCCATCCTGGTCGAGCTGGACGGCGACGTAAACGGCCACAAGTTCAGCGTGTCCGGCGAGGGCGAGG
GCGATGCCACCTACGGCAAGCTGACCCTGAAGTTCATCTGCACCACCGGCAAGCTGCCCGTGCCCTGGCC
CACCCTCGTGACCACCCTGACCTACGGCGTGCAGTGCTTCAGCCGCTACCCCGACCACATGAAGCAGCAC
GACTTCTTCAAGTCCGCCATGCCCGAAGGCTACGTCCAGGAGCGCACCATCTTCTTCAAGGACGACGGCA
ACTACAAGACCCGCGCCGAGGTGAAGTTCGAGGGCGACACCCTGGTGAACCGCATCGAGCTGAAGGGCAT
CGACTTCAAGGAGGACGGCAACATCCTGGGGCACAAGCTGGAGTACAACTACAACAGCCACAACGTCTAT
ATCATGGCCGACAAGCAGAAGAACGGCATCAAGGTGAACTTCAAGATCCGCCACAACATCGAGGACGGCA
GCGTGCAGCTCGCCGACCACTACCAGCAGAACACCCCCATCGGCGACGGCCCCGTGCTGCTGCCCGACAA
CCACTACCTGAGCACCCAGTCCGCCCTGAGCAAAGACCCCAACGAGAAGCGCGATCACATGGTCCTGCTG
GAGTTCGTGACCGCCGCCGGGATCACTCTCGGCATGGACGAGCTGTACAAGTCCGGACTCAGATCTCGAG
CTATGGCAGCAGAGACACTCAACTTTGGGCCTGAGTGGCTCAGGGCCCTGTCCGGGGGCGGCAGCGTGGC
CTCCCCACCCCCGTCCCCTGCCATGCCCAAATACAAGCTGGCTGACTACCGTTATGGGCGAGAGGAAATG
CTGGCTCTCTACGTCAAGGAGAACAAGGTCCCGGAAGAGCTGCAGGACAAGGAGTTCGCCGCGGTGCTGC
AGGACGAGCCACTGCAGCCCCTGGCTCTGGAGCCGCTGACTGAGGAGGAACAGAGAAACTTCTCCCTGTC
AGTGAACAGCGTGGCTGTGCTGAGGCTGATGGGGAAAGGGGCTGGCCCCCCCCTGGCTGGCACCTCCCGA
GGCAGGGGCAGCACGCGGAGCCGAGGCCGCGGCCGTGGTGACAGCTGCTTTTACCAAAGAAGCATCGAAG
AAGGCGATGGGGCCTTTGGACGAAGCCCCCGGGAAATCCAGCGCAGCCAGAGCTGGGATGACAGAGGCGA
GAGGCGGTTTGAGAAGTCAGCAAGGCGGGATGGAGCACGATGTGGCTTTGAGGAGGGAGGGGCTGGCCCA
AGGAAGGAGCACGCCCGCTCAGACAGCGAGAACTGGCGCTCCCTACGGGAGGAACAGGAGGAGGAGGAGG
AGGGCAGCTGGAGGCTCGGAGCAGGGCCCCGGCGAGACGGCGACCGCTGGCGCTCCGCCAGCCCTGATGG
TGGTCCCCGCTCTGCTGGCTGGCGGGAACATGGGGAACGGCGGCGCAAGTTTGAATTTGATTTGCGAGGG
GATCGAGGAGGGTGTGGTGAAGAGGAGGGGCGGGGAGGGGGAGGCAGCTCTCACCTGCGGCGGTGCCGAG
CGCCTGAAGGCTTTGAGGAGGACAAGGATGGGCTCCCAGAGGCGTGCCTGGACGATGAGGATGAAGAAAT
GGGCACCGCCGATGCCTCTGGGGCCGCCTTGCCTCTCAAGAAGGGCCCCAAGGAGCCCATTCCTGAGGAG
CAGGAGCTGGACTTCCAAGGGTTGGAGGAGGAGGAGGAACCTTCCGAAGGGCTAGAGGAGGAAGGGCCTG
AGGCAGGTGGGAAAGAGCTGACCCCACTGCCTCCTCAGGAGGAGAAGTCCAGCTCCCCATCCCCACTGCC
CACCCTGGGCCCACTCTGGGGGACAAACGGGGATGGGGACGAAACTGCAGAGAAAGAGCCCCCAGCGGCC
GAAGATGATATTCGGGGGATCCAGCTGAGTCCCGGGGTGGGCTCCTCTGCTGGCCCACCCGGAGATCTGG
AGGATGATGAAGGCTTGAAGCACCTGCAGCAGGAGGCGGAGAAGCTGGTGGCCTCCCTGCAGGACAGCTC
CTTGGAGGAGGAGCAGTTCACGGCTGCCATGCAGACCCAGGGCCTGCGCCACTCTGCAGCCGCCACTGCC
CTCCCGCTCAGCCATGGGGCTGCCCGGAAGTGGTTCTACAAGGACCCACAGGGCGAGATCCAAGGCCCCT
TCACGACACAGGAGATGGCAGAGTGGTTCCAGGCCGGCTACTTTTCCATGTCACTGCTGGTGAAGCGGGG
CTGCGATGAGGGCTTCCAGCCGCTGGGCGAGGTGATCAAGATGTGGGGCCGCGTGCCCTTTGCCCCAGGG
CCCTCACCTCCCCCACTGCTGGGAAACATGGACCAGGAGCGGCTGAAGAAGCAACAGGAGCTGGCCGCGG
CGGCCTTGTACCAGCAGCTGCAGCACCAGCAGTTTCTCCAGCTGGTCAGCAGCCGCCAGCTCCCACAGTG
CGCGCTCCGAGAAAAGGCAGCTCTGGGGGACCTGACACCGCCACCACCGCCGCCGCCACAGCAGCAGCAG
CAGCAGCTCACGGCATTCCTGCAGCAGCTCCAGGCGCTCAAACCCCCCAGAGGCGGGGACCAGAACCTGC
TCCCGACGATGAGCCGGTCCTTGTCGGTGCCAGATTCGGGCCGCCTCTGGGACGTACATACCTCAGCCTC
ATCACAGTCAGGTGGTGAGGCCAGTCTTTGGGACATACCAATTAACTCTTCGACTCAGGGTCCAATTCTA
GAACAACTCCAGCTGCAACATAAATTCCAGGAGCGCAGAGAAGTGGAGCTCAGGGCGAAGCGGGAGGAAG
AGGAACGCAAGCGTCGAGAGGAGAAGCGCCGCCAGCAGCAGCAGGAGGAGCAGAAGCGGCGGCAGGAGGA
GGAAGAGCTGTTTCGGCGCAAGCACGTGCGGCAGCAGGAGCTATTGCTGAAGTTGCTACAGCAGCAGCAG
GCGGTCCCTGTGCCCCCCGCACCCAGCTCCCCGCCCCCACTCTGGGCTGGCCTGGCCAAGCAGGGGCTGT
CCATGAAGACGCTCCTGGAGTTGCAGCTGGAGGGCGAGCGGCAGCTGCACAAACAGCCCCCACCTCGGGA
GCCAGCTCGGGCCCAGGCCCCCAACCACCGAGTGCAGCTTGGGGGCCTGGGCACTGCCCCCCTGAACCAG
TGGGTGTCTGAGGCTGGGCCACTGTGGGGCGGGCCAGACAAGAGTGGGGGCGGCAGCAGCGGCCTGGGGC
TCTGGGAGGACACCCCCAAGAGCGGCGGGAGCCTGGTCCGTGGCCTCGGCCTGAAGAACAGCCGGAGCAG
CCCATCTCTCAGTGACTCATACAGCCACCTATCGGGTCGGCCCATTCGCAAAAAGACGGAGGAAGAAGAG
AAGCTGCTGAAGCTGCTGCAGGGCATTCCCAGGCCCCAGGACGGCTTCACCCAGTGGTGCGAGCAGATGC
TGCACACGCTGAGCGCCACGGGCAGCCTGGACGTGCCCATGGCTGTAGCGATCCTCAAGGAGGTGGAATC
CCCCTATGATGTCCACGATTATATCCGTTCCTGCCTGGGGGACACGCTGGAAGCCAAAGAATTTGCCAAA
CAATTCCTGGAGCGGAGGGCCAAGCAGAAAGCCAGCCAGCAGCGGCAGCAGCAGCAGGAGGCATGGCTGA
GCAGCGCCTCGCTGCAGACGGCCTTCCAGGCCAACCACAGCACCAAACTCGGCCCCGGGGAGGGCAGCAA
GGCCAAGAGGCGGGCACTGATGCTGCACTCAGACCCCAGCATCCTGGGGTACTCCCTGCACGGATCTTCT
GGTGAGATCGAGAGCGTGGATGACTACTGAGAATTCTGCAGTCGACGGTACCGCGGGCCCGGGATCCACC
GGATCTAGATAACTGATCATAATCAGCCATACCACATTTGTAGAGGTTTTACTTGCTTTAAAAAACCTCC
CACACCTCCCCCTGAACCTGAAACATAAAATGAATGCAATTGTTGTTGTTAACTTGTTTATTGCAGCTTA
TAATGGTTACAAATAAAGCAATAGCATCACAAATTTCACAAATAAAGCATTTTTTTCACTGCATTCTAGT
TGTGGTTTGTCCAAACTCATCAATGTATCTTAACGCGTAAATTGTAAGCGTTAATATTTTGTTAAAATTC
GCGTTAAATTTTTGTTAAATCAGCTCATTTTTTAACCAATAGGCCGAAATCGGCAAAATCCCTTATAAAT
CAAAAGAATAGACCGAGATAGGGT
[37 nt withheld, positions 4925-4961]
AAAGAACGTGGACTCCAACGTCAAAGG
[49 nt withheld, positions 4989-5037]
T
[91 nt withheld, positions 5039-5129]
G
[124 nt withheld, positions 5131-5254]
CAGGTGGCACTTTTCGGGGAAATGTGCGCGGAACCCCTATTTGTTTATTTTTCTAAATACATTCAAATAT
GTATCCGCTCATGAGACAATAACCCTGATAAATGCTTCAATAATATTGAAAAAGGAAGAGTCCTGAGGCG
GAAAGAACCAGCTGTGGAATGTGTGTCAGTTAGGGTGTGGAAAGTCCCCAGGCTCCCCAGCAGGCAGAAG
TATGCAAAGCATGCATCTCAATTAGTCAGCAACCAGGTGTGGAAAGTCCCCAGGCTCCCCAGCAGGCAGA
AGTATGCAAAGCATGCATCTCAATTAGTCAGCAACCATAGTCCCGCCCCTAACTCCGCCCATCCCGCCCC
TAACTCCGCCCAGTTCCGCCCATTCTCCGCCCCATGGCTGACTAATTTTTTTTATTTATGCAGAGGCCGA
GGCCGCCTCGGCCTCTGAGCTATTCCAGAAGTAGTGAGGAGGCTTTTTTGGAGGCCTAGGCTTTTGCAAA
GATCGATCAAGAGACAGGATGAGGATCGTTTCGCATGATTGAACAAGATGGATTGCACGCAGGTTCTCCG
GCCGCTTGGGTGGAGAGGCTATTCGGCTATGACTGGGCACAACAGACAATCGGCTGCTCTGATGCCGCCG
TGTTCCGGCTGTCAGCGCAGGGGCGCCCGGTTCTTTTTGTCAAGACCGACCTGTCCGGTGCCCTGAATGA
ACTGCAAGACGAGGCAGCGCGGCTATCGTGGCTGGCCACGACGGGCGTTCCTTGCGCAGCTGTGCTCGAC
GTTGTCACTGAAGCGGGAAGGGACTGGCTGCTATTGGGCGAAGTGCCGGGGCAGGATCTCCTGTCATCTC
ACCTTGCTCCTGCCGAGAAAGTATCCATCATGGCTGATGCAATGCGGCGGCTGCATACGCTTGATCCGGC
TACCTGCCCATTCGACCACCAAGCGAAACATCGCATCGAGCGAGCACGTACTCGGATGGAAGCCGGTCTT
GTCGATCAGGATGATCTGGACGAAGAGCATCAGGGGCTCGCGCCAGCCGAACTGTTCGCCAGGCTCAAGG
CGAGCATGCCCGACGGCGAGGATCTCGTCGTGACCCATGGCGATGCCTGCTTGCCGAATATCATGGTGGA
AAATGGCCGCTTTTCTGGATTCATCGACTGTGGCCGGCTGGGTGTGGCGGACCGCTATCAGGACATAGCG
TTGGCTACCCGTGATATTGCTGAAGAGCTTGGCGGCGAATGGGCTGACCGCTTCCTCGTGCTTTACGGTA
TCGCCGCTCCCGATTCGCAGCGCATCGCCTTCTATCGCCTTCTTGACGAGTTCTTCTGAGCGGGACTCTG
GGGTTCGAAATGACCGACCAAGCGACGCCCAACCTGCCATCACGAGATTTCGATTCCACCGCCGCCTTCT
ATGAAAGGTTGGGCTTCGGAATCGTTTTCCGGGACGCCGGCTGGATGATCCTCCAGCGCGGGGATCTCAT
GCTGGAGTTCTTCGCCCACCCTAGGGGGAGGCTAACTGAAACACGGAAGGAGACAATACCGGAAGGAACC
CGCGCTATGACGGCAATAAAAAGACAGAATAAAACGCACGGTGTTGGGTCGTTTGTTCATAAACGCGGGG
TTCGGTCCCAGGGCTGGCACTCTGTCGATACCCCACCGAGACCCCATTGGGGCCAATACGCCCGCGTTTC
TTCCTTTTCCCCACCCCACCCCCCAAGTTCGGGTGAAGGCCCAGGGCTCGCAGCCAACGTCGGGGCGGCA
GGCCCTGCCATAGCCTCAGGTTACTCATATATACTTTAGATTGATTTAAAACTTCATTTTTAATTTAAAA
GGATCTAGGTGAAGATCCTTTTTGATAATCTCATGACCAAAATCCCTTAACGTGAGTTTTCGTTCCACTG
AGCGTCAGACCCCGTAGAAAAGATCAAAGGATCTTCTTGAGATCCTTTTTTTCTGCGCGTAATCTGCTGC
TTGCAAACAAAAAAACCACCGCTACCAGCGGTGGTTTGTTTGCCGGATCAAGAGCTACCAACTCTTTTTC
CGAAGGTAACTGGCTTCAGCAGAGCGCAGATACCAAATACTGTCCTTCTAGTGTAGCCGTAGTTAGGCCA
CCACTTCAAGAACTCTGTAGCACCGCCTACATACCTCGCTCTGCTAATCCTGTTACCAGTGGCTGCTGCC
AGTGGCGATAAGTCGTGTCTTACCGGGTTGGACTCAAGACGATAGTTACCGGATAAGGCGCAGCGGTCGG
GCTGAACGGGGGGTTCGTGCACACAGCCCAGCTTGGAGCGAACGACCTACACCGAACTGAGATACCTACA
GCGTGAGCTATGAGAAAGCGCCACGCTTCCCGAAGGGAGAAAGGCGGACAGGTATCCGGTAAGCGGCAGG
GTCGGAACAGGAGAGCGCACGAGGGAGCTTCCAGGGGGAAACGCCTGGTATCTTTATAGTCCTGTCGGGT
TTCGCCACCTCTGACTTGAGCGTCGATTTTTGTGATGCTCGTCAGGGGGGCGGAGCCTATGGAAAAACGC
CAGCAACGCGGCCTTTTTACGGTTCCTGGCCTTTTGCTGGCCTTTTGCTCACATGTTCTTTCCTGCGTTA
TCCCCTGATTCTGTGGATAACCGTATTACCGCCATGCAT
Features (pLannotate 1.2.2; 18 found; start..end, strand, type, name):
     61..364     +  enhancer       CMV enhancer: human cytomegalovirus immediate early enhancer
    365..568     +  promoter       CMV promoter: human cytomegalovirus (CMV) immediate early promoter
    564..597     +  LTR            5' LTR (truncated) (fragment): truncated 5' long terminal repeat (LTR) from HIV-1
    613..631     +  promoter       T7 promoter: promoter for bacteriophage T7 RNA polymerase
    665..1381    +  CDS            EGFP: EGFP is a basic (constitutively fluorescent) green fluorescent protein published in 1996, derived from Aequorea victoria. It is reported to be a rapidly-maturing weak dimer with moderate acid sensitivity.
   1382..1402    +  misc_feature   MCS (fragment): multiple cloning site
   1403..4507    +  CDS            GIGYF1: GGYF1_HUMAN - Also known as CDS2, PERQ1. Experimental evidence at protein level: Swiss-Prot protein existence level 1. May act cooperatively with GRB10 to regulate tyrosine kinase receptor signaling. May increase IGF1 receptor phosphorylation under IGF1 stimulation as well as phosphorylation of IRS1 and SHC1 (By similarity). From Homo sapiens (Human).
   4511..4547    +  misc_feature   MCS (fragment): multiple cloning site
   4564..4648    +  CDS            large T antigen (fragment): large T antigen from SV40 (simian virus 40)
   4671..4792    +  polyA_signal   SV40 poly(A) signal: SV40 polyadenylation signal
   4826..5254    -  rep_origin     f1 ori (sequence partly withheld): f1 bacteriophage origin of replication; arrow indicates direction of (+) strand synthesis
   5281..5385    +  promoter       AmpR promoter: bla
   5387..5744    +  promoter       SV40 promoter: SV40 enhancer and early promoter
   5779..6573    +  CDS            NeoR/KanR: aminoglycoside phosphotransferase from Tn5; aph(3')-II (or nptII); confers resistance to neomycin, kanamycin, and G418 (Geneticin®)
   6594..6746    +  CDS            ble (fragment): BLE_KLEPN - Experimental evidence at protein level: Swiss-Prot protein existence level 1. Binding protein with a strong affinity to the bleomycin family of antibiotics. Binds to CL990; an antimitotic-antibiotic compound. From Klebsiella pneumoniae.
   6805..6852    +  polyA_signal   HSV TK poly(A) signal: herpes simplex virus thymidine kinase polyadenylation signal (Cole and Stacy, 1985)
   6943..6959    -  polyA_signal   bGH poly(A) signal (fragment): bovine growth hormone polyadenylation signal
   7181..7769    +  rep_origin     ori: high-copy-number ColE1/pMB1/pBR322/pUC origin of replication
