[The description below was written by a language model from this plasmid's Addgene catalogue record and pLannotate feature annotations shown in this document.]
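Description:
pT7-EGFP-C1-HsGIGYF1-W294AF306AF312A_AI is a 7.9 kb mammalian expression plasmid encoding human GIGYF1 (also known as PERQ1) carrying three alanine substitutions, W294A, F306A and F312A, fused to the C-terminus of EGFP. The catalogue lists the backbone as unknown, but the name and feature layout are consistent with an EGFP-C1-type vector into which a T7 promoter has been added. It is propagated in E. coli from a high-copy ColE1/pUC origin under kanamycin selection. An f1 origin is also present. The NeoR/KanR (aminoglycoside phosphotransferase) gene sits behind tandem bacterial (bla-type) and SV40 early promoters and is followed by an HSV TK polyadenylation signal, so the same marker gives kanamycin resistance in bacteria and could support G418 selection in mammalian cells.

The expression cassette uses the CMV immediate-early enhancer and promoter, followed by a T7 promoter that would allow in vitro transcription by T7 RNA polymerase. This precedes the EGFP coding sequence, a short multiple-cloning-site linker and the roughly 3.1 kb GIGYF1 open reading frame, and ends with the SV40 poly(A) signal. Several short annotated fragments (HIV-1 LTR, SV40 large T antigen, ble, bGH poly(A)) are probably residual backbone sequence or similarity matches rather than functional elements.

The stated purpose is mammalian expression of the mutant protein. The associated publication concerns GIGYF–Me31B complex assembly in 4EHP-mediated translational repression, which suggests the triple mutant is used as an EGFP-tagged variant for comparison with wild type in interaction or repression studies. However, the record does not state what the substitutions disrupt. The depositor notes that the supplied sequence may be theoretical rather than fully verified.
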