Addgene plasmid #148947: pT7-EGFP-C1-HsGIGYF1-W294AF306AF312A_AI
Purpose: Mammalian Expression of HsGIGYF1-W294AF306AF312A
Depositing lab: Elisa Izaurralde. Depositing organization: Max Planck Institute for Developmental Biology. Publication: Molecular basis for GIGYF-Me31B complex assembly in 4EHP-mediated translational repression. Peter D, Ruscica V, Bawankar P, Weber R, Helms S, Valkov E, Igreja C, Izaurralde E. Genes Dev. 2019 Oct 1;33(19-20):1355-1360. doi: 10.1101/gad.329219.119. Epub 2019 Aug 22. PubMed 31439631.
Backbone
  Vector backbone: Unknown
  Vector type: Mammalian Expression
Growth in bacteria
  Bacterial resistance: Kanamycin, 50 μg/mL
  Growth temperature: 37°C
  Growth strain: DH5alpha
  Copy number: High Copy
Gene/Insert
  Gene/Insert name: HsGIGYF1-W294AF306AF312A
  Species: H. sapiens (human)
  Entrez Gene: GIGYF1 (a.k.a. GYF1, PERQ1)
  Cloning method: Unknown
Terms and licenses: Academic/Nonprofit Terms; Industry Terms: Not Available to Industry
Depositor comments: sequence extracted from NCBI: NM_022574.4 or Uniprot.: O75420 Plasmids from this collection were made available to the research community and donated after the lab closed. Please note that the sequence provided by the depositing laboratory may be theoretical/predicted or based on Sanger sequencing results. There may be discrepancies between sequencing results obtained by Addgene and the depositor sequence. If an Addgene verified sequence is not available, please contact before placing your order to request that our lab fully sequence the plasmid.
How to cite: pT7-EGFP-C1-HsGIGYF1-W294AF306AF312A_AI was a gift from Elisa Izaurralde (Addgene plasmid # 148947 ; http://n2t.net/addgene:148947 ; RRID:Addgene_148947)
